Addgene plasmid #159532: pQE30-VRN1-R249E-R289E-R296E
Purpose: Expresses Arabidopsis thaliana VERNALIZATION1 mutant, with R249E, R289E and R296E mutations, in E. coli
Depositing lab: Joshua Mylne. Depositing organization: University of Western Australia. Publication: The Arabidopsis B3 domain protein VERNALIZATION1 (VRN1) is involved in processes essential for development, with structural and mutational studies revealing its DNA-binding surface. King GJ, Chanson AH, McCallum EJ, Ohme-Takagi M, Byriel K, Hill JM, Martin JL, Mylne JS. J Biol Chem. 2013 Feb 1;288(5):3198-207. doi: 10.1074/jbc.M112.438572. Epub 2012 Dec 19. PubMed 23255593.
Backbone
  Vector backbone: pQE30
  Backbone manufacturer: Qiagen
  Backbone size w/o insert (bp): 3433
  Total vector size (bp): 3845
  Vector type: Bacterial Expression
Growth in bacteria
  Bacterial resistance: Ampicillin, 100 μg/mL
  Growth temperature: 37°C
  Growth strain: NEB Stable
  Copy number: Low Copy
Gene/Insert
  Gene/Insert name: VERNALIZATION1 (alt names: VRN1; At3g18990)
  Species: A. thaliana (mustard weed)
  Insert size (bp): 411
  Mutation: Three charge reversal mutations, namely R249E R289E R296E
  Entrez Gene: VRN1 (a.k.a. AT3G18990, REDUCED VERNALIZATION RESPONSE 1, REM39, REPRODUCTIVE MERISTEM 39)
  Promoter: T5
  Tag / fusion protein: Six-Histidine tag (N terminal on backbone)
  Cloning method: Restriction Enzyme; 5′ cloning site BamHI (not destroyed); 3′ cloning site SalI (not destroyed)
  Sequencing primers: 5′ CCCGAAAAGTGCCACCTG; 3′ GTTCTGAGGTCATTACTGG
Terms and licenses: Academic/Nonprofit Terms; Industry Terms: Not Available to Industry
How to cite: pQE30-VRN1-R249E-R289E-R296E was a gift from Joshua Mylne (Addgene plasmid # 159532 ; http://n2t.net/addgene:159532 ; RRID:Addgene_159532)
