[The description below was written by a language model from this plasmid's Addgene catalogue record and pLannotate feature annotations shown in this document.]
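Description:
pQE30-VRN1-R249E-R289E-R296E is a bacterial expression plasmid built on the Qiagen pQE30 backbone for producing a mutant fragment of Arabidopsis thaliana VERNALIZATION1 (VRN1, At3g18990) in E. coli. It replicates from a ColE1/pMB1-type origin, with a pBR322 bom region and a remnant of rop nearby, and the catalogue lists it as low copy. Selection is with ampicillin through the β-lactamase gene and its own promoter. The backbone also carries a chloramphenicol acetyltransferase coding sequence preceded by only a fragment of the cat promoter and followed by the rrnB T1 terminator. This is a standard leftover of pQE vectors, and the record does not list chloramphenicol as a selection.

Expression is driven by the bacteriophage T5 promoter, which is recognised by E. coli RNA polymerase and is controlled by lac operator sequences, so transcription is repressed by LacI and induced with IPTG. No lacI gene is annotated on the plasmid, so repressor would have to come from the host. Downstream, a backbone-encoded N-terminal six-histidine tag is fused in frame to the roughly 400 bp insert, cloned between BamHI and SalI sites that remain intact, and the lambda t0 terminator closes the unit. The automated annotation labels the insert as a fragment of the related protein REM19, probably a homology-based match rather than a true discrepancy with the catalogue. The insert size indicates only part of VRN1 is encoded.

The insert carries three arginine-to-glutamate charge reversals (R249E, R289E, R296E). The associated work concerned structural and mutational mapping of the DNA-binding surface of this B3 domain protein. The construct is therefore suited to purifying His-tagged mutant protein for comparison with wild type in DNA-binding studies.
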