Features (pLannotate 1.2.2; 13 found; start..end, strand, type, name):
      1..45      +  promoter       T5 promoter: bacteriophage T5 promoter for E. coli RNA polymerase, with embedded lac operator
     53..69      +  protein_bind   lac operator: The lac repressor binds to the lac operator to inhibit transcription in E. coli. This inhibition can be relieved by adding lactose or isopropyl-β-D-thiogalactopyranoside (IPTG). lac repressor encoded by lacI
    118..135     +  CDS            7xHis (fragment): 6xHis affinity tag
    142..543     +  CDS            REM19 (fragment): REM19_ARATH - Also known as RTV1. Experimental evidence at protein level: Swiss-Prot protein existence level 1. Involved in the regulation of vernalization (By similarity). Binds to DNA in vitro in a non-sequence-specific manner. XLG2 promotes the DNA binding activity of RTV1 specifically to promoter regions of FT and SOC1 in vivo and thus leads to the activation of floral integrator genes. From Arabidopsis thaliana (Mouse-ear cress).
    582..676     +  terminator     lambda t0 terminator: transcription terminator from phage lambda
    691..719     +  promoter       cat promoter (fragment): promoter of the E. coli cat gene encoding chloramphenicol acetyltransferase
    720..1376    +  CDS            cat: CAT_ECOLX - Experimental evidence at protein level: Swiss-Prot protein existence level 1. This enzyme is an effector of chloramphenicol resistance in bacteria. From Escherichia coli. This protein is used as a marker in many commonly used cloning vectors, such as pACYC184.
   1444..1530    +  terminator     rrnB T1 terminator: Escherichia coli rrnB; transcription terminator T1 from the E. coli rrnB gene
   1542..1583    +  CDS            rop (fragment): Rop protein, which maintains plasmids at low copy number; rop
   1685..1825    +  misc_feature   bom: basis of mobility region from pBR322
   2011..2599    -  rep_origin     ori: high-copy-number ColE1/pMB1/pBR322/pUC origin of replication
   2770..3630    -  CDS            AmpR: β-lactamase; bla; confers resistance to ampicillin, carbenicillin, and related antibiotics
   3631..3735    -  promoter       AmpR promoter: bla
>Addgene plasmid #159532 | pQE30-VRN1-R249E-R289E-R296E | addgene full sequence | sequence record 319759 | Addgene NGS Result
TCATAAAAAATTTATTTGCTTTGTGAGCGGATAACAATTATAATAGATTCAATTGTGAGCGGATAACAAT
TTCACACAGAATTCATTAAAGAGGAGAAATTAACTATGAGAGGATCGCATCACCATCACCATCACGGATC
CCGTTCAAAGTTCTACGAGAGTGCTTCTGCGAGAAAGAGAACCGTGACTGCAGAAGAAAGAGAGAGAGCC
ATCAATGCAGCCAAAACGTTCGAACCAACAAACCCTTTCTTCAGAGTGGTTCTGGAGCCATCCTATCTAT
ACAGAGGTTGCATCATGTATCTTCCTTCTGGGTTTGCTGAGAAGTACCTAAGTGGGATCTCCGGGTTCAT
CAAAGTCCAGCTTGCGGAGAAACAATGGCCTGTTGAGTGTCTCTACAAAGCCGGGGAGGCCAAATTCAGT
CAAGGATGGTACGAATTCACTCTAGAGAACAACTTAGGAGAAGGAGACGTCTGTGTGTTTGAGCTGCTCA
GAACCAGAGATTTCGTTTTGAAAGTGACAGCCTTTCGAGTCAACGAGTACGTCTGAGTCGACCTGCAGCC
AAGCTTAATTAGCTGAGCTTGGACTCCTGTTGATAGATCCAGTAATGACCTCAGAACTCCATCTGGATTT
GTTCAGAACGCTCGGTTGCCGCCGGGCGTTTTTTATTGGTGAGAATCCAAGCTAGCTTGGCGAGATTTTC
AGGAGCTAAGGAAGCTAAAATGGAGAAAAAAATCACTGGATATACCACCGTTGATATATCCCAATGGCAT
CGTAAAGAACATTTTGAGGCATTTCAGTCAGTTGCTCAATGTACCTATAACCAGACCGTTCAGCTGGATA
TTACGGCCTTTTTAAAGACCGTAAAGAAAAATAAGCACAAGTTTTATCCGGCCTTTATTCACATTCTTGC
CCGCCTGATGAATGCTCATCCGGAATTTCGTATGGCAATGAAAGACGGTGAGCTGGTGATATGGGATAGT
GTTCACCCTTGTTACACCGTTTTCCATGAGCAAACTGAAACGTTTTCATCGCTCTGGAGTGAATACCACG
ACGATTTCCGGCAGTTTCTACACATATATTCGCAAGATGTGGCGTGTTACGGTGAAAACCTGGCCTATTT
CCCTAAAGGGTTTATTGAGAATATGTTTTTCGTCTCAGCCAATCCCTGGGTGAGTTTCACCAGTTTTGAT
TTAAACGTGGCCAATATGGACAACTTCTTCGCCCCCGTTTTCACCATGGGCAAATATTATACGCAAGGCG
ACAAGGTGCTGATGCCGCTGGCGATTCAGGTTCATCATGCCGTTTGTGATGGCTTCCATGTCGGCAGAAT
GCTTAATGAATTACAACAGTACTGCGATGAGTGGCAGGGCGGGGCGTAATTTTTTTAAGGCAGTTATTGG
TGCCCTTAAACGCCTGGGGTAATGACTCTCTAGCTTGAGGCATCAAATAAAACGAAAGGCTCAGTCGAAA
GACTGGGCCTTTCGTTTTATCTGTTGTTTGTCGGTGAACGCTCTCCTGAGTAGGACAAATCCGCCCTCTA
GAGCTGCCTCGCGCGTTTCGGTGATGACGGTGAAAACCTCTGACACATGCAGCTCCCGGAGACGGTCACA
GCTTGTCTGTAAGCGGATGCCGGGAGCAGACAAGCCCGTCAGGGCGCGTCAGCGGGTGTTGGCGGGTGTC
GGGGCGCAGCCATGACCCAGTCACGTAGCGATAGCGGAGTGTATACTGGCTTAACTATGCGGCATCAGAG
CAGATTGTACTGAGAGTGCACCATATGCGGTGTGAAATACCGCACAGATGCGTAAGGAGAAAATACCGCA
TCAGGCGCTCTTCCGCTTCCTCGCTCACTGACTCGCTGCGCTCGGTCGTTCGGCTGCGGCGAGCGGTATC
AGCTCACTCAAAGGCGGTAATACGGTTATCCACAGAATCAGGGGATAACGCAGGAAAGAACATGTGAGCA
AAAGGCCAGCAAAAGGCCAGGAACCGTAAAAAGGCCGCGTTGCTGGCGTTTTTCCATAGGCTCCGCCCCC
CTGACGAGCATCACAAAAATCGACGCTCAAGTCAGAGGTGGCGAAACCCGACAGGACTATAAAGATACCA
GGCGTTTCCCCCTGGAAGCTCCCTCGTGCGCTCTCCTGTTCCGACCCTGCCGCTTACCGGATACCTGTCC
GCCTTTCTCCCTTCGGGAAGCGTGGCGCTTTCTCATAGCTCACGCTGTAGGTATCTCAGTTCGGTGTAGG
TCGTTCGCTCCAAGCTGGGCTGTGTGCACGAACCCCCCGTTCAGCCCGACCGCTGCGCCTTATCCGGTAA
CTATCGTCTTGAGTCCAACCCGGTAAGACACGACTTATCGCCACTGGCAGCAGCCACTGGTAACAGGATT
AGCAGAGCGAGGTATGTAGGCGGTGCTACAGAGTTCTTGAAGTGGTGGCCTAACTACGGCTACACTAGAA
GGACAGTATTTGGTATCTGCGCTCTGCTGAAGCCAGTTACCTTCGGAAAAAGAGTTGGTAGCTCTTGATC
CGGCAAACAAACCACCGCTGGTAGCGGTGGTTTTTTTGTTTGCAAGCAGCAGATTACGCGCAGAAAAAAA
GGATCTCAAGAAGATCCTTTGATCTTTTCTACGGGGTCTGACGCTCAGTGGAACGAAAACTCACGTTAAG
GGATTTTGGTCATGAGATTATCAAAAAGGATCTTCACCTAGATCCTTTTAAATTAAAAATGAAGTTTTAA
ATCAATCTAAAGTATATATGAGTAAACTTGGTCTGACAGTTACCAATGCTTAATCAGTGAGGCACCTATC
TCAGCGATCTGTCTATTTCGTTCATCCATAGTTGCCTGACTCCCCGTCGTGTAGATAACTACGATACGGG
AGGGCTTACCATCTGGCCCCAGTGCTGCAATGATACCGCGAGACCCACGCTCACCGGCTCCAGATTTATC
AGCAATAAACCAGCCAGCCGGAAGGGCCGAGCGCAGAAGTGGTCCTGCAACTTTATCCGCCTCCATCCAG
TCTATTAATTGTTGCCGGGAAGCTAGAGTAAGTAGTTCGCCAGTTAATAGTTTGCGCAACGTTGTTGCCA
TTGCTACAGGCATCGTGGTGTCACGCTCGTCGTTTGGTATGGCTTCATTCAGCTCCGGTTCCCAACGATC
AAGGCGAGTTACATGATCCCCCATGTTGTGCAAAAAAGCGGTTAGCTCCTTCGGTCCTCCGATCGTTGTC
AGAAGTAAGTTGGCCGCAGTGTTATCACTCATGGTTATGGCAGCACTGCATAATTCTCTTACTGTCATGC
CATCCGTAAGATGCTTTTCTGTGACTGGTGAGTACTCAACCAAGTCATTCTGAGAATAGTGTATGCGGCG
ACCGAGTTGCTCTTGCCCGGCGTCAATACGGGATAATACCGCGCCACATAGCAGAACTTTAAAAGTGCTC
ATCATTGGAAAACGTTCTTCGGGGCGAAAACTCTCAAGGATCTTACCGCTGTTGAGATCCAGTTCGATGT
AACCCACTCGTGCACCCAACTGATCTTCAGCATCTTTTACTTTCACCAGCGTTTCTGGGTGAGCAAAAAC
AGGAAGGCAAAATGCCGCAAAAAAGGGAATAAGGGCGACACGGAAATGTTGAATACTCATACTCTTCCTT
TTTCAATATTATTGAAGCATTTATCAGGGTTATTGTCTCATGAGCGGATACATATTTGAATGTATTTAGA
AAAATAAACAAATAGGGGTTCCGCGCACATTTCCCCGAAAAGTGCCACCTGACGTCTAAGAAACCATTAT
TATCATGACATTAACCTATAAAAATAGGCGTATCACGAGGCCCTTTCGTCTTCACCTCGAGAAA
